Addgene plasmid #56239: mIFP-TOMM20-N-10
Purpose: Localization: Outer Mitochondrial Membrane, Excitation: 683, Emission: 704
Depositing lab: Michael Davidson. Depositing organization: Florida State University, Tallahassee. Publication: A naturally monomeric infrared fluorescent protein for protein labeling in vivo. Yu D, Baird MA, Allen JR, Howe ES, Klassen MP, Reade A, Makhijani K, Song Y, Liu S, Murthy Z, Zhang SQ, Weiner OD, Kornberg TB, Jan YN, Davidson MW, Shu X. Nat Methods. 2015 Aug;12(8):763-765. doi: 10.1038/nmeth.3447. Epub 2015 Jun 22. PubMed 26098020.
Backbone
  Vector backbone: mIFP-N1
  Backbone size w/o insert (bp): 4750
  Vector type: Mammalian Expression
  Selectable markers: Neomycin (select with G418)
Growth in bacteria
  Bacterial resistance: Kanamycin, 50 μg/mL
  Growth temperature: 37°C
  Growth strain: DH5alpha
  Copy number: High Copy
Gene/Insert
  Gene/Insert name: NM_014765.2 (alt name: NM_014765.2)
  Species: H. sapiens (human)
  Entrez Gene: TOMM20 (a.k.a. MAS20, MOM19, TOM20)
  Promoter: CMV
  Tag / fusion protein: mIFP (C terminal on backbone)
  Cloning method: Unknown
  Sequencing primers: 5′ CMV-F; 3′ SV40pA-R
Terms and licenses: Academic/Nonprofit Terms; Industry Terms
Depositor comments: . Excitation = 683; Emission = 704
How to cite: mIFP-TOMM20-N-10 was a gift from Michael Davidson (Addgene plasmid # 56239 ; http://n2t.net/addgene:56239 ; RRID:Addgene_56239)
