[The description below was written by a language model from this plasmid's Addgene catalogue record.]
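Description:
mIFP-TOMM20-N-10 is a mammalian expression plasmid built on the mIFP-N1 backbone (about 4.75 kb without insert), an N1-style fusion vector in which a gene of interest is placed upstream of the fluorescent protein coding sequence. It is propagated in E. coli as a high-copy plasmid under kanamycin selection, and it carries a neomycin resistance marker that allows G418 selection of transfected mammalian cells. No feature table accompanies the record, so the origin of replication and the exact arrangement of the resistance cassette are not stated. The use of an SV40 polyA reverse sequencing primer suggests an SV40 polyadenylation signal downstream of the fusion.

The insert is human TOMM20 (also known as TOM20, MAS20 or MOM19), a receptor subunit of the translocase of the outer mitochondrial membrane, expressed from the CMV promoter. mIFP, a naturally monomeric infrared fluorescent protein, is fused to the C terminus of TOMM20. This leaves the N-terminal end of TOMM20, which anchors the protein in the outer membrane, free to direct targeting. The "N-10" in the name probably refers to the N1-type orientation and a 10-residue linker between the two proteins, but the record does not confirm this.

The construct serves as a localization marker for the outer mitochondrial membrane in live or fixed mammalian cells. Its excitation peak is at 683 nm and its emission peak at 704 nm, well separated from green and red reporters, which suits multicolour imaging. It belongs to a set of fusions made to demonstrate that mIFP works as a protein tag.
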