>Addgene plasmid #56239 | mIFP-TOMM20-N-10 | depositor partial sequence | sequence record 87137 | insert sequence
CGTCAGATCCGCTAGCGCCACCATGGTGGGTCGGAACAGCGCCATCGCCGCCGGTGTATGCGGGGCCCTT
TTCATTGGGTACTGCATCTACTTCGACCGCAAAAGACGAAGTGACCCCAACTTCAAGAACAGGCTTCGAG
AACGAAGAAAGAAACAGAAGCTTGCCAAGGAGAGAGCTGGGCTTTCCAAGTTACCTGACCTTAAAGATGC
TGAAGCTGTTCAGAAGTTCTTCCTTGAAGAAATACAGCTTGGTGAAGAGTTACTAGCTCAAGGTGAATAT
GAGAAGGGCGTAGACCATCTGACAAATGCAATTGCTGTGTGTGGACAGCCACAGCAGTTACTGCAGGTCT
TACAGCAAACTCTTCCACCACCAGTGTTCCAGATGCTTCTGACTAAGCTCCCAACAATTAGTCAGAGAAT
TGTAAGTGCTCAGAGCTTGGCTGAAGATGATGTGGAAGGCGGTAGCGGGGATCCACCGGTCGCCACCATG
TCGGTACCGCTGACTACCTCAGCATTCGGCCACGCGTTTCTGGCTAACTGTGAACGCGAGCAGATCCACC
TGGCGGGCTCCATTCAGCCGCACGGTATCCTGCTGGCTGTGAAAGAGCCGGACAACGTGGTGATCCAGGC
TTCTATTAACGCTGCGGAGTTCCTGAACACCAACTCTGTTGTTGGCCGTCCGCTGCGTGACCTGGGCGGC
GATCTGCCTTTGCAGATCCTGCCGCACCTGAACGGCCCGCTGCACCTGGCTCCGATGACCCTGCGTTGTA
CCGTGGGTTCTCCGCCGCGTCGTGTGGACTGTACCATTCATCGTCCGTCTAACGGCGGCCTGATCGTAGA
ACTGGAACCAGCAACCAAGACCACTAACATTGCGCCGGCTCTGGACGGTGCGTTTCATCGTATCACTTCT
TCATCCTCCCTGATGGGCCTGTGTGACGAAACCGCGACTATTATCCGTGAGATTACTGGCTACGACCGTG
TGATGGTAGTACGTTTCGATGAAGAGGGTAATGGCGAAATTCTGTCCGAACGTCGTCGTGCGGACCTGGA
AGCGTTCCTGGGTAACCGCTACCCGGCGTCTACTATTCCGCAGATCGCTCGTCGCCTGTACGAACATAAC
CGTGTTCGCCTGCTGGTAGATGTGAACTATACTCCGGTTCCGCTACAGCCGCGCATCAGCCCGCTGAACG
GTCGTGATCTGGATATGTCCCTGTCTTGCCTGCGCTCTATGTCCCCGATCCACCAGAAATACATGCAGGA
CATGGGCGTTGGCGCGACCCTGGTTTGCTCTCTGATGGTGTCTGGTCGTCTGTGGGGTCTGATCGCTTGC
CACCACTACGAACCGCGCTTCGTTCCGTTCCACATTCGCGCTGCTGGCGAAGCGCTGGCGGAAACTTGTG
CGATCCGCATCGCGACGCTGGAGAGCTTTGCACAGTCTCAGTCCAAATGAGCGGCCGCGACTCTAGATCA
TAATCAGCCATACCACAT
