>Addgene plasmid #56239 | mIFP-TOMM20-N-10 | addgene partial sequence | sequence record 116586 | CMV-F 5'-CGCAAATGGGCGGTAGGCGTG-3'
GAGCTGGTTTAGTGAACCGTCAGATCCGCTAGCGCCACCATGGTGGGTCGGAACAGCGCCATCGCCGCCG
GTGTATGCGGGGCCCTTTTCATTGGGTACTGCATCTACTTCGACCGCAAAAGACGAAGTGACCCCAACTT
CAAGAACAGGCTTCGAGAACGAAGAAAGAAACAGAAGCTTGCCAAGGAGAGAGCTGGGCTTTCCAAGTTA
CCTGACCTTAAAGATGCTGAAGCTGTTCAGAAGTTCTTCCTTGAAGAAATACAGCTTGGTGAAGAGTTAC
TAGCTCAAGGTGAATATGAGAAGGGCGTAGACCATCTGACAAATGCAATTGCTGTGTGTGGACAGCCACA
GCAGTTACTGCAGGTCTTACAGCAAACTCTTCCACCACCAGTGTTCCAGATGCTTCTGACTAAGCTCCCA
ACAATTAGTCAGAGAATTGTAAGTGCTCAGAGCTTGGCTGAAGATGATGTGGAAGGCGGTAGCGGGGATC
CACCGGTCGCCACCATGTCGGTACCGCTGACTACCTCAGCATTCGGCCACGCGTTTCTGGCTAACTGTGA
ACGCGAGCAGATCCACCTGGCGGGCTCCATTCAGCCGCACGGTATCCTGCTGGCTGTGAAAGAGCCGGAC
AACGTGGTGATCCAGGCTTCTATTAACGCTGCGGAGTTCCTGAACACCAACTCTGTTGTTGGCCGTCCGC
TGCGTGACCTGGGCGGCGATCTGCCTTTGCAGATCCTGCCGCACCTGAACGGCCCGCTGCACCTGGCTCC
GATGACCCTGCGTTGTACCGTGGGTTCTCCGCCGCGTCGTGTGGACTGTACCATTCATCGTCCGTCTAAC
GGCGGCCTGATCGTAGAACTGGAACCAGCAACCAAGACCACTAACATTGCGCCGGCTCTGGACGGTGCGT
TTCATCGTATCACTTCTTCATCCTCCCTGATGGGCCTGTGTGACGAAACCGCGACTATTATCCGTGAGAT
TACTGGCTAC
