>Addgene plasmid #56239 | mIFP-TOMM20-N-10 | addgene partial sequence | sequence record 116588 | hSMAD1-F2 5'-TGAGTTTGGACAAACCACAAC-3'
AATTTGTGATGCTATTGCTTTATTTGTAACCATTATAAGCTGCAATAAACAAGTTAACAACAACAATTGC
ATTCATTTTATGTTTCAGGTTCAGGGGGAGGTGTGGGAGGTTTTTTAAAGCAAGTAAAACCTCTACAAAT
GTGGTATGGCTGATTATGATCTAGAGTCGCGGCCGCTCATTTGGACTGAGACTGTGCAAAGCTCTCCAGC
GTCGCGATGCGGATCGCACAAGTTTCCGCCAGCGCTTCGCCAGCAGCGCGAATGTGGAACGGAACGAAGC
GCGGTTCGTAGTGGTGGCAAGCGATCAGACCCCACAGACGACCAGACACCATCAGAGAGCAAACCAGGGT
CGCGCCAACGCCCATGTCCTGCATGTATTTCTGGTGGATCGGGGACATAGAGCGCAGGCAAGACAGGGAC
ATATCCAGATCACGACCGTTCAGCGGGCTGATGCGCGGCTGTAGCGGAACCGGAGTATAGTTCACATCTA
CCAGCAGGCGAACACGGTTATGTTCGTACAGGCGACGAGCGATCTGCGGAATAGTAGACGCCGGGTAGCG
GTTACCCAGGAACGCTTCCAGGTCCGCACGACGACGTTCGGACAGAATTTCGCCATTACCCTCTTCATCG
AAACGTACTACCATCACACGGTCGTAGCCAGTAATCTCACGGATAATAGTCGCGGTTTCGTCACACAGGC
CCATCAGGGAGGATGAAGAAGTGATACGATGAAACGCACCGTCCAGAGCCGGCGCAATGTTAGTGGTCTT
GGTTGCTGGTTCCAGTTCTACGATCAGGCCGCCGTTAGACGGACGATGAATGGTACAGTCCACACGACGC
GGCGGAGAACCCACGGTACAACGCAGGGTCATCGGAGCCAGGTGCAGCGGGCCGTTCAGGTGCGGCAGGA
TCTGCAAAGGCAGATCGCCGCCCAGGTCACGCAGCGGACGGCCAACAACAGAGTTGGTGTTCAGGAACTC
CGCAGCGTTA
